>Addgene plasmid #153791 | pGBW-m4252911 | addgene full sequence | sequence record 301682 | Ginkgo NGS Result
GGCTACACTCGATCAGCAGTTAGATAATAAAATCGCTATCCATCGAAGATGGATGTGTGTTGGTTTTTTG
TGTGTGTAACGCAACGATTGATAGCATAACCCCTTGGGGCCTCTAAACGGGTCTTGAGGGGTTTTTTGAA
TTGAGAGGTAGCTGAAGCTGCTGTTATGACCACTAGAGGGAAGAAGATACCTGTGGAGCTAATGGTCCAA
GATGTCGGGAGCCGCGATCGCTGCCAAAAAGGTAAGCTGACGATAGCTGACGAGATTCGATGCCCGACGA
GCAAATGAGCGCCACGGCTGTTCGCGTAAGCTCGAAACGACGGAGATTCGATAGAGCCAGAGTCGAGTTT
AAACGATTCGGGATCTTAAGGATAAATTTCTGGTAAGGAGGACACGTATGGAAGTGGGCAAGTTGGGGAA
GCCGTATCCGTTGCTGAATCTGGCATATGTGGGAGTATAAGACGCGCAGCGTCGCATCAGGCATTTTTTT
CTGCGCCAATGCACCTAGAATCGGTTACCAATGCTTAATCAGTGAGGCACCTATCTCAGCGATCTGTCTA
TTTCGTTCATCCATAGTTGCCTGACTCCCCGTCGTGTAGATAACTACGATACGGGAGGGCTTACCATCTG
GCCCCAGTGCTGCAATGATACCGCGAGACCCACGCTCACCGGCTCCAGATTTATCAGCAATAAACCAGCC
AGCCGGAAGGGCCGAGCGCAGAAGTGGTCCTGCAACTTTATCCGCCTCCATCCAGTCTATCAACTGTTGC
CGGGAAGCTAGAGTAAGTAGTTCGCCAGTTAATAGTTTACGCAAGGTTGTTGCCATTGCTACAGGCATCG
TGGTGTCACGCTCGTCGTTTGGTATGGCTTCATTCAGCTCCGGTTCCCAACGATCAAGGCGAGTTACATG
ATCCCCCATGTTGTGCAAAAAAGCGGTTAGCTCCTTCGGTCCTCCAATCGTTGTCAGAAGTAAGTTGGCC
GCAGTGTTATCACTCATGGTTATGGCAGCACTGCATAATTCTCTTACTGTCATGCCATCCGTAAGATGCT
TTTCTGTGACTGGTGAATACTCAACCAAGTCATTCTGAGAATAGTGTATGCGGCGACCGAGTTGCTCTTG
CCCGGCGTCAATACGGGATAATACCGCGCCACATAGCAGAACTTTAAAAGTGCTCATCATTGGAAAGCGT
TCTTCGGGGCGAAAACTCTCAAGGATCTTACCGCTGTTGAGATCCAGTTCGATGTAACCCACTCGCGCAC
CCAACTGATCTTCAGCATCTTTTACTTTCACCAGCGTTTCTGGGTGAGCAAAAACAGGAAGGCAAAATGC
CGCAAAAAAGGGAATAAGGGCGACACGGAAATGTTGAATACTCATGCGAAAGCCTCCTGCTGATCCTGTC
TCTTGATAGATGTTTGCAAAAGCTAGGACTCGATTATACGTTGACCGATCAGACTATCAATATCTAGGTT
TAAACAGATCGGTACGCTGCCGTGACCAGGCTTGAGTACAATATCTGACGATTGGACTTCCTGGGTCCCA
AGCTGGATTCCGACTGGCTGACTGCCAAGCAACGATATGGATCGTCGAGACTCGCACTGAGAGGATCGTT
CTCGGTACACCAGGCGCGCCTAGCGTTACACACACAAAAAACCAACACACATCCATCTTCGATGGATAGC
GATTTTATTATCTAAGACTAGGCTTACATACTAGCTTATTCCTTTGCCCTCGGACGAGTGCTGGGGCGTC
GGTTTCCACTATCGGCGAGTACTTCTACACAGCCATCGGTCCAGACGGCGGCGCTTCTGCGGGCGATTTG
TGTACGCCCGACAGTCCCGGCTCCGGATCGGACGATTGCGTCGCATCGACCCTGCGCCCAAGCTGCATCA
TCGAAATTGCCGTCAACCAAGCTCTGATAGAGTTGGTCAAGACCAATGCGGAGCATATACGCCCGGAGCC
GGGGCGATCCTGCAAGCTCCGGATGCCTCCGCTCGAAGTAGCGCGTCTGCTGCTCCATACAAGCCAACCA
CGGCCTCCAGAAGAAGATGTTGGCGACCTCGTATTGGGAATCCCCGAACATCGCCTCGCTCCAGTCAATG
ACCGCTGTTATGCGGCCATTGTCCGTCAGGACATTGTTGGAGCCGAAATCCGCGTGCACGAGGTGCCGGA
CTTCGGGGCAGTCCTCGGCCCAAAGCATCAGCTCATCGAGAGCCTGCGCGACGGACGCACTGACGGTGTC
GTCCATCACAGTTTGCCAGTGATACACATGGGGATCAGCAATCGCGCATATGAAATCACGCCATGTAGTG
TATTGACCGATTCCTTGCGGTCCGAATGGGCCGAACCCGCTCGTCTGGCTAAGATCGGCGGCAGCGATGG
CATCCATTGCCTCCGCGACCGGCTGCAGAACAGCGGGCAGTTCGGTTTCAGGCAGGTCTTGCAACGTGAC
ACCCTGTGCACGGCGGGAGATGCAATAGGTCAGGCTCTCGCTGAACTCCCCAATGTCAAGCACTTCCGGA
ATCGGGAGCGCGGCGGATGCAAAGTGCCGATAAACATAACGATCTTTGTAGAAACCATCGGCGCAGCTAT
TTACCCGCAGGACATATCCACGCCCTCCTACATCGAAGCTGAAAGCACGAGATTCTTCGCCCTCCGAGAG
CTGCATCAGGTCGGAGACGCTGTCGAACTTTTCGATCAGAAACTTCTCGACAGACGTCGCGGTGAGTTCA
GGCTTTTTACCCATGTTGTCTAACAAAAAAGCCAAAAACGGCCAGAATTTAGCGGACAATTTACAAGTCT
AACACTGAAAATTACATATTGACCCAAATGATTACATTTCAAAAGGTGCCTAAAAAACTTCACAAAACAC
ACTCGCCAACCCCGAGCGCATAGTTCAAAACCGGAGCTTCAGCTACTTAAGAAGATAGGTACATAAAACC
GACCAAAGAAACTGACGCCTCACTTATCCCTCCCCTCACCAGAGGTCCGGCGCCTGTCGATTCAGGAGAG
CCTACCCTAGGCCCGAACCCTGCGTCCTGCGACGGAGAAAAGCCTACCGCACACCTACCGGCTGGTGGCC
CCACCCTGCATTATAAGCCAACAGAACGGGTGACGTCACGACACGACGAGGGCGCGCGCTCCCAAAGGTA
CGGGTGCACTGCCCAACGGCACCGCCATAACTGCCGCCCCCGCAACAGACGACAAACCGAGTTCTCCAGT
CAGTGACAAACTTCACGTCAGGGTCCCCAGATGGTGCCCAGCCCATCTCACCCGAATAAGAGCTTTCCCG
CATTAGCGAAGGGCTCAAGACCTTGGGTTCTTGCCGCCCACCATGCCCCCCACCTTGTTTCAACGACCTC
ACAGCCCGCCTCACAAGCGTCTTCCATTCAAGACTCGGGAACAGCCGCCATTTTGCTGCGCTCCCCCCAA
CCCCCAGTTCAGGGCAACCTTGCTCGCGGACCCAGACTACAGCCCTTGGCGGTCTCTCCACACGCTTCCG
TCCCACCGAGCGGCCCGGCGGCCACGAAAGCCCCGGCCAGCCCAGCAGCCCGCTACTCACCAAGTGACGA
TCACAGCGATCCACAAACAAGAACCGCGACCCAAATCCCGGCTGCGACGGAACTAGCTGTGCCACACCCG
GCGCGTCCTTATATAATCATCGGCGTTCACCGCCCCACGGAGATCCCTCCGCAGAATCGCCGAGAAGGGA
CTACTTTTCCTCGCCTGTTCCGCTCTCTGGAAAGAAAACCAGTGCCCTAGAGTCACCCAAGTCCCGTCCT
AAAATGTCCTTCTGCTGATACTGGGGTTCTAAGGCCGAGTCTTATGAGCAGCGGGCCGCTGTCCTGAGCG
TCCGGGCGGAAGGATCAGGACGCTCCTGCGCCCTTCGTCTGACGTGGCAGCGCTCGCCGTGACGAGGGGG
GCGCCCGCGGGAGGCGCCAAAACCCGGCGCGGAGGCCAGGCGCGCCCCGATTTCGATATTCCTCGGATCT
CGGATAGATCGGGATTGAGGATGTAGGTTGAACTTCTCTCGGGTGATCCCGATCTCGGATATTCGGGATT
GGAGTAATACCTGGCGATAGGCGCTGCCAAGCAATAGCCAAGGCGCAAGGCCGGCCAAGAGACTTGCGAT
AGTTCGTTCGAGAGGTAGCCTGCAAGATGGATCGGACGAAAGGTTTGAAGATTTTCCGACGAGGGCCTTG
GAGAGTTCGGAAATTTAAATGCAACTATGGATGAACGAAATAGACAGATCGCTGAGATAGGTGCCTCACT
GATTAAGCATTGGTAACTGTCAGACCAAGTTTACTCATATATACTTTAGATTGATTTAAAACTTCATTTT
TAATTTAAAAGGATCTAGGTGAAGATCCTTTTTGATAATCTCATGACCAAAATCCCTTAACGTGAGTTTT
CGTTCCACTGAGCGTCAGACCCCGTAGAAAAGATCAAAGGATCTTCTTGAGATCCTTTTTTTCTGCGCGT
AATCTGCTGCTTGCAAACAAAAAAACCACCGCTACCAGCGGTGGTTTGTTTGCCGGATCAAGAGCTACCA
ACTCTTTTTCCGAAGGTAACTGGCTTCAGCAGAGCGCAGATACCAAATACTGTTCTTCTAGTGTAGCCGT
AGTTAGGCCACCACTTCAAGAACTCTGTAGCACCGCCTACATACCTCGCTCTGCTAATCCTGTTACCAGT
GGCTGCTGCCAGTGGCGATAAGTCGTGTCTTACCGGGTTGGACTCAAGACGATAGTTACCGGATAAGGCG
CAGCGGTCGGGCTGAACGGGGGGTTCGTGCACACAGCCCAGCTTGGAGCGAACGACCTACACCGAACTGA
GATACCTACAGCGTGAGCTATGAGAAAGCGCCACGCTTCCCGAAGGGAGAAAGGCGGACAGGTATCCGGT
AAGCGGCAGGGTCGGAACAGGAGAGCGCACGAGGGAGCTTCCAGGGGGAAACGCCTGGTATCTTTATAGT
CCTGTCGGGTTTCGCCACCTCTGACTTGAGCGTCGATTTTTGTGATGCTCGTCAGGGGGGCGGAGCCTAT
GGAAAAACGCCAGCAACGCGGCCTTTTTACGGTTCCTGGCCTTTTGCTGGCCTTTTGCTCACATGATTTA
AATGAAACTCGTAATCGGAGAACGGGTGCAATAGCAAGGACCAGATCGAACTTGACTGACGCAATTCTGA
GCGTAGTCGAAACCCAGACAAGTCGATCTCGCCAAGTAGCTGACTTGACTGGTTAATTAAGTTTCGATAG
CCCAAGGTAACCAATGAGATTAGGGAGGGAAGAAAGTTTGATGAACTACTTCTGACCCCTAGTGGTGTCC
AGAAAAGACCATTAAAGGAATGTCTTGATCGAAATCGAGAGATCGCCTGCAGGATAGCTGACGACCTTAA
GGATAAATTTCTGGTAAGGAGGACACGTATGGAAGTGGGCAAGTTGGGGAAGCCGTATCCGTTGCTGAAT
CTGGCATATGTGGGAGTATAAGACGCGCAGCGTCGCATCAGGCATTTTTTTCTGCGCCAATGCCGGTAGA
TAGCAATCCGGCCCGAGGGGCACAAAAAACCCCTCAAGACCCGTTTAGAGGCCCCAAGGGGTTATGCTAC
GATACCGATAGAGATGGGCCAATACCACATTTGTAGAGGTTTTACTTGCTTTAAAAAACCTCCCACACCT
CCCCCTGAACCTGAAACATAAAATGAATGCAATTGTTGTTGTTAACTTGTTTATTGCAGCTTATAATGGT
TACAAATAAAGCAATAGCATCACAAATTTCACAAATAAAGCATTTTTTTCACTGCATTCTAGTTGTGGTT
TGTCCAAACTCATCAATGTATCTTATCATGTCTGTGAGCTGAAGGTACGCTGTATCTCAGTCAGTCAAGC
TAGCAGAGGCCTGCGGATCCTTATTTGTCATCGTCGTCCTTGTAATCAATGTCATGATCTTTGTAGTCTC
CATCGTGGTCCTTATAATCCATCGACTGAAAGTAAAGGTTTTCTGTGAGATTAAAGTTAACTACATCTAC
TTGTGCTATGTAGTTACGAGAATTCATTCTGCACAAGAGTAGACTATATATCGTAAACGGAAAAGCGAAA
ACGTTTATATAGCCCATGGTGGCGGCCGCTGGCGGGTGTGTCGAGTGGATGGTAGGATCGACAAAGATCT
GATCTGACGGTTCACTAAACCAGCTCTGCTTATATAGACCTCCCACCGTACACGCCTACCGCCCATTTGC
GTCAATGGGGCGGAGTTGTTACGACATTTTGGAAAGTCCCGTTGATTTTGGTGCCAAAACAAACTCCCAT
TGACGTCAATGGGGTGGAGACTTGGAAATCCCCGTGAGTCAAACCGCTATCCACGCCCATTGATGTACTG
CCAAAACCGCATCAGCATGGTAATAGCGATGACTAATACGTAGATGTACTGCCAAGTAGGAAAGTCCCAT
AAGGTCATGTACTGGGCATAATGCCAGGCGGGCCATTTACCGTCATTGACGTCAATAGGGGGCGTACTTG
GCATATGATACACTTGATGTACTGCCAAGTGGGCAGTTTACCGTAAATACTCCACCCATTGACGTCAATG
GAAAGTCCCTATTGGCGTTACTATGGGAACATACGTCATTATTGACGTCAATGGGCGGGGGTCGTTGGGC
GGTCAGCCAGGCGGGCCATTTACCGTAAGTTATGTAACGCGGAACTCCATATATGGGCTATGAACTAATG
ACCCCGTAATTGATTACTAGATCT
Features (pLannotate 1.2.2; 20 found; start..end, strand, type, name):
     26..74      +  polyA_signal   poly(A) signal: synthetic polyadenylation signal
     92..138     +  terminator     T7 terminator: transcription terminator for bacteriophage T7 RNA polymerase
    143..214     -  misc_feature   5' β-globin insulator: insulator upstream of the human β-globin locus (Farrell et al., 2002)
    366..502     -  terminator     rrnG terminator: transcription terminator from the E. coli ribosomal RNA rrnG operon (Albrechtsen et al., 1991)
    515..1375    -  CDS            AmpR: β-lactamase; bla; confers resistance to ampicillin, carbenicillin, and related antibiotics
   1641..1689    -  polyA_signal   poly(A) signal: synthetic polyadenylation signal
   1717..2738    -  CDS            HygR (fragment): hygromycin B phosphotransferase confers resistance to hygromycin
   2748..3957    -  promoter       UbC promoter: human ubiquitin C promoter
   4221..4285    +  CDS            bla(M) (fragment): β-lactamase lacking the signal sequence; bla(M); allows cytosolic expression of β-lactamase
   4457..5045    +  rep_origin     ori: high-copy-number ColE1/pMB1/pBR322/pUC origin of replication
   5271..5342    -  misc_feature   3' β-globin insulator: insulator downstream of the human β-globin locus (Farrell et al., 2002)
   5387..5523    -  terminator     rrnG terminator: transcription terminator from the E. coli ribosomal RNA rrnG operon (Albrechtsen et al., 1991)
   5553..5599    -  terminator     T7 terminator: transcription terminator for bacteriophage T7 RNA polymerase
   5622..5691    +  CDS            large T antigen (fragment): large T antigen from SV40 (simian virus 40)
   5714..5835    +  polyA_signal   SV40 poly(A) signal: SV40 polyadenylation signal
   5905..5927    -  CDS            FLAG (fragment): FLAG® epitope tag, followed by an enterokinase cleavage site
   6002..6061    -  ncRNA          Corona pk3: Accession: RF00165 - Coronavirus 3' UTR pseudoknot
   6182..6233    -  promoter       CMVd2 promoter: truncated human cytomegalovirus (CMV) immediate early promoter that yields moderately reduced expression relative to the full-length promoter
   6296..6313    +  promoter       CMV promoter (fragment): human cytomegalovirus (CMV) immediate early promoter
   6386..6689    -  enhancer       CMV enhancer: human cytomegalovirus immediate early enhancer
