[The description below was written by a language model from this plasmid's Addgene catalogue record and pLannotate feature annotations shown in this document.]
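Description:
pGBW-m4252911 is a mammalian expression plasmid carrying the wild-type SARS-CoV-2 ORF10 open reading frame, a very short insert of about 110 bp, in a pTwist_CMV_Hygro_6 backbone from which an AarI site has been removed. It is propagated in E. coli as a high-copy plasmid through a ColE1/pUC-type origin and selected with ampicillin via the β-lactamase gene. For selection in mammalian cells it carries a hygromycin B phosphotransferase cassette driven by the human ubiquitin C promoter and ended by a synthetic polyadenylation signal.

The ORF10 coding sequence is expressed from the human cytomegalovirus immediate-early enhancer and promoter. According to the catalogue entry, it is fused at its C terminus to a backbone-encoded TEV protease cleavage site followed by a 3xFLAG epitope, which allows antibody-based detection or affinity capture and later removal of the tag. The automated annotation of the 6,744 nt sequenced record is consistent with this layout: the CMV enhancer and promoter fragments, a FLAG fragment and an SV40 polyadenylation region lie together on one strand. The annotation does not call the ORF10 CDS or the TEV site by name. Instead, a hit to the coronavirus 3' UTR pseudoknot family falls between the promoter and the tag, where the insert would be expected. The expression unit and plasmid maintenance region are flanked by β-globin insulator elements, rrnG and T7 transcription terminators and synthetic poly(A) signals, which help isolate the cassettes from read-through transcription.

The record supports use for transient or hygromycin-selected stable expression of tagged ORF10 in mammalian cells. More specific applications are not stated.
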