Addgene plasmid #153791: pGBW-m4252911
Purpose: Mammalian expression plasmid for SARS-CoV-2 ORF10 protein
Depositing lab: Ginkgo Bioworks & Benjie Chen. Depositing organization: Ginkgo Bioworks.
Backbone
  Vector backbone: pTwist_CMV_Hygro_6 with AarI site removed
  Backbone size w/o insert (bp): 6525
  Vector type: Mammalian Expression
  Selectable markers: Hygromycin
Growth in bacteria
  Bacterial resistance: Ampicillin, 100 μg/mL
  Growth temperature: 37°C
  Growth strain: DH5alpha
  Copy number: High Copy
Gene/Insert
  Gene/Insert name: SARS-CoV-2 ORF10 protein
  Species: Severe acute respiratory syndrome coronavirus 2
  Insert size (bp): 110
  Mutation: wt
  Entrez Gene: ORF10 (a.k.a. GU280_gp11)
  Promoter: CMV
  Tag / fusion protein: Cleavable TEV;3xFlag (C terminal on backbone)
  Cloning method: Unknown
Resource information
  A portion of this plasmid was derived from a plasmid made by: GinkgoBioworks
Depositor comments: NCBI reference sequence: 43740576
How to cite: pGBW-m4252911 was a gift from Ginkgo Bioworks & Benjie Chen (Addgene plasmid # 153791 ; http://n2t.net/addgene:153791 ; RRID:Addgene_153791)
